Addgene plasmid #234667: pET30a-PmPPA-ET64
Purpose: Expression an ELP-tagged PmPPA enzyme
Depositing lab: Xianwei Liu. Depositing organization: Shandong University. Publication: Protein Fusion of Biosynthetic Enzymes and a Thermo-Responsive Polypeptide Expedites Facile Access to Biocatalysts for Nucleotide Sugars. Wu X, Liu J, Yin X, Ma D, Zhang S, Liu X. Chembiochem. 2025 Jan 13:e202401005. doi: 10.1002/cbic.202401005. PubMed 39805738.
Backbone
  Vector backbone: pET30a
  Vector type: Bacterial Expression
Growth in bacteria
  Bacterial resistance: Kanamycin, 50 μg/mL
  Growth temperature: 37°C
  Growth strain: DH5alpha
  Copy number: High Copy
Gene/Insert
  Gene/Insert name: pyrophosphatase (alt name: PmPPA)
  Species: Pasteurella multocida
  Tag / fusion protein: ELP (C terminal on insert)
Terms and licenses: Academic/Nonprofit Terms; Industry Terms: Not Available to Industry
Depositor comments: The depositor notes that the Addgene sequence, when compared to the depositor provided sequence, may contain the following discrepancies, which are not of concern for plasmid function: 20bp indel SNP V295G 450bp indel
How to cite: pET30a-PmPPA-ET64 was a gift from Xianwei Liu (Addgene plasmid # 234667 ; http://n2t.net/addgene:234667 ; RRID:Addgene_234667)
