[The description below was written by a language model from this plasmid's Addgene catalogue record and pLannotate feature annotations shown in this document.]
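Description:
pET30a-PmPPA-ET64 is a bacterial expression plasmid built on the pET30a backbone for producing the inorganic pyrophosphatase of Pasteurella multocida (PmPPA) fused at its C terminus to an elastin-like polypeptide (ELP). It is selected with kanamycin through the aph(3')-Ia gene and replicates from a ColE1/pMB1-type origin. The annotated backbone also carries the bom and rop elements, an f1 phage origin, and short remnants of a tetracycline resistance gene that are typical of pBR322-derived pET vectors. The catalogue lists it as high copy, although rop normally moderates copy number.

Expression follows the standard pET arrangement: a T7 promoter followed immediately by a lac operator, the strong T7 gene 10 ribosome binding site, the coding region, and a T7 terminator, with a plasmid-borne lacI gene supplying repressor. Transcription therefore depends on a host that provides T7 RNA polymerase and is induced with IPTG or lactose. The automated annotation labels the pyrophosphatase coding sequence by homology to E. coli ppa, whereas the catalogue gives the source as P. multocida. The roughly 540 nt stretch between this gene and a downstream histidine tag fragment is unannotated and most likely corresponds to the repetitive ELP segment, though the table does not identify it. A short match to a T7 gene 10B-derived solubility tag just before the terminator may simply be vector sequence.

ELPs are thermo-responsive polypeptides that reversibly aggregate on warming, which allows fusion proteins to be purified without chromatography. The associated work applies this to biocatalysts for nucleotide sugar synthesis, where pyrophosphatase removes by-product pyrophosphate. The depositor notes discrepancies between the sequenced and submitted versions (two indels and a V295G change), considered not to affect function.
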