Features (pLannotate 1.2.2; 19 found; start..end, strand, type, name):
     12..440     +  rep_origin     f1 ori (sequence partly withheld): f1 bacteriophage origin of replication; arrow indicates direction of (+) strand synthesis
    493..550     +  promoter       AmpR promoter (fragment): bla
    559..1374    -  CDS            KanR: aminoglycoside phosphotransferase; aph(3')-Ia; confers resistance to kanamycin in bacteria or G418 (Geneticin®) in eukaryotes
   1496..2084    +  rep_origin     ori: high-copy-number ColE1/pMB1/pBR322/pUC origin of replication
   2270..2409    -  misc_feature   bom: basis of mobility region from pBR322
   2511..2702    -  CDS            rop: Rop protein, which maintains plasmids at low copy number; rop
   2719..3099    +  CDS            YPB1_ECOLX: Protein predicted: Swiss-Prot protein existence level 4. From Escherichia coli.
   3171..3462    -  CDS            TcR (fragment): tetracycline efflux protein; tet; confers resistance to tetracycline
   3477..3498    -  protein_bind   CAP binding site: CAP binding activates transcription in the presence of cAMP. E. coli catabolite activator protein
   3511..4593    -  CDS            lacI: lac repressor; lacI; The lac repressor binds to the lac operator to inhibit transcription in E. coli. This inhibition can be relieved by adding lactose or isopropyl-β-D-thiogalactopyranoside (IPTG).
   4594..4671    -  promoter       lacI promoter: lacI
   4679..4958    -  CDS            TcR (fragment): tetracycline efflux protein; tet; confers resistance to tetracycline
   4984..5002    +  promoter       T7 promoter: promoter for bacteriophage T7 RNA polymerase
   5003..5027    +  protein_bind   lac operator: The lac repressor binds to the lac operator to inhibit transcription in E. coli. This inhibition can be relieved by adding lactose or isopropyl-β-D-thiogalactopyranoside (IPTG). lac repressor encoded by lacI
   5041..5063    +  RBS            RBS: efficient ribosome binding site from bacteriophage T7 gene 10 (Olins and Rangwala, 1989)
   5070..5591    +  CDS            ppa: IPYR_ECOLI - Experimental evidence at protein level: Swiss-Prot protein existence level 1. Catalyzes the hydrolysis of inorganic pyrophosphate (PPi) forming two phosphate ions. From Escherichia coli (strain K12).
   6136..6153    +  CDS            9xHis (fragment): 9xHis affinity tag
   6163..6212    +  CDS            SET1 (fragment): solubility-enhancement tag derived from T7 phage gene 10B
   6220..6267    +  terminator     T7 terminator: transcription terminator for bacteriophage T7 RNA polymerase
>Addgene plasmid #234667 | pET30a-PmPPA-ET64 | addgene full sequence | sequence record 479227 | Addgene NGS Result
TGGCGAATGGG
[124 nt withheld, positions 12-135]
C
[91 nt withheld, positions 137-227]
A
[49 nt withheld, positions 229-277]
CCTTTGACGTTGGAGTCCACGTTCTTT
[37 nt withheld, positions 305-341]
ACCCTATCTCGGTCTATTCTTTTGATTTATAAGGGATTTTGCCGATTTCGGCCTATTGGTTAAAAAATGA
GCTGATTTAACAAAAATTTAACGCGAATTTTAACAAAATATTAACGCTTACAATTTAGGTGGCACTTTTC
GGGGAAATGTGCGCGGAACCCCTATTTGTTTATTTTTCTAAATACATTCAAATATGTATCCGCTCATGAA
TTAATTCTTAGAAAAACTCATCGAGCATCAAATGAAACTGCAATTTATTCATATCAGGATTATCAATACC
ATATTTTTGAAAAAGCCGTTTCTGTAATGAAGGAGAAAACTCACCGAGGCAGTTCCATAGGATGGCAAGA
TCCTGGTATCGGTCTGCGATTCCGACTCGTCCAACATCAATACAACCTATTAATTTCCCCTCGTCAAAAA
TAAGGTTATCAAGTGAGAAATCACCATGAGTGACGACTGAATCCGGTGAGAATGGCAAAAGTTTATGCAT
TTCTTTCCAGACTTGTTCAACAGGCCAGCCATTACGCTCGTCATCAAAATCACTCGCATCAACCAAACCG
TTATTCATTCGTGATTGCGCCTGAGCGAGACGAAATACGCGATCGCTGTTAAAAGGACAATTACAAACAG
GAATCGAATGCAACCGGCGCAGGAACACTGCCAGCGCATCAACAATATTTTCACCTGAATCAGGATATTC
TTCTAATACCTGGAATGCTGTTTTCCCGGGGATCGCAGTGGTGAGTAACCATGCATCATCAGGAGTACGG
ATAAAATGCTTGATGGTCGGAAGAGGCATAAATTCCGTCAGCCAGTTTAGTCTGACCATCTCATCTGTAA
CATCATTGGCAACGCTACCTTTGCCATGTTTCAGAAACAACTCTGGCGCATCGGGCTTCCCATACAATCG
ATAGATTGTCGCACCTGATTGCCCGACATTATCGCGAGCCCATTTATACCCATATAAATCAGCATCCATG
TTGGAATTTAATCGCGGCCTAGAGCAAGACGTTTCCCGTTGAATATGGCTCATAACACCCCTTGTATTAC
TGTTTATGTAAGCAGACAGTTTTATTGTTCATGACCAAAATCCCTTAACGTGAGTTTTCGTTCCACTGAG
CGTCAGACCCCGTAGAAAAGATCAAAGGATCTTCTTGAGATCCTTTTTTTCTGCGCGTAATCTGCTGCTT
GCAAACAAAAAAACCACCGCTACCAGCGGTGGTTTGTTTGCCGGATCAAGAGCTACCAACTCTTTTTCCG
AAGGTAACTGGCTTCAGCAGAGCGCAGATACCAAATACTGTCCTTCTAGTGTAGCCGTAGTTAGGCCACC
ACTTCAAGAACTCTGTAGCACCGCCTACATACCTCGCTCTGCTAATCCTGTTACCAGTGGCTGCTGCCAG
TGGCGATAAGTCGTGTCTTACCGGGTTGGACTCAAGACGATAGTTACCGGATAAGGCGCAGCGGTCGGGC
TGAACGGGGGGTTCGTGCACACAGCCCAGCTTGGAGCGAACGACCTACACCGAACTGAGATACCTACAGC
GTGAGCTATGAGAAAGCGCCACGCTTCCCGAAGGGAGAAAGGCGGACAGGTATCCGGTAAGCGGCAGGGT
CGGAACAGGAGAGCGCACGAGGGAGCTTCCAGGGGGAAACGCCTGGTATCTTTATAGTCCTGTCGGGTTT
CGCCACCTCTGACTTGAGCGTCGATTTTTGTGATGCTCGTCAGGGGGGCGGAGCCTATGGAAAAACGCCA
GCAACGCGGCCTTTTTACGGTTCCTGGCCTTTTGCTGGCCTTTTGCTCACATGTTCTTTCCTGCGTTATC
CCCTGATTCTGTGGATAACCGTATTACCGCCTTTGAGTGAGCTGATACCGCTCGCCGCAGCCGAACGACC
GAGCGCAGCGAGTCAGTGAGCGAGGAAGCGGAAGAGCGCCTGATGCGGTATTTTCTCCTTACGCATCTGT
GCGGTATTTCACACCGCAATGGTGCACTCTCAGTACAATCTGCTCTGATGCCGCATAGTTAAGCCAGTAT
ACACTCCGCTATCGCTACGTGACTGGGTCATGGCTGCGCCCCGACACCCGCCAACACCCGCTGACGCGCC
CTGACGGGCTTGTCTGCTCCCGGCATCCGCTTACAGACAAGCTGTGACCGTCTCCGGGAGCTGCATGTGT
CAGAGGTTTTCACCGTCATCACCGAAACGCGCGAGGCAGCTGCGGTAAAGCTCATCAGCGTGGTCGTGAA
GCGATTCACAGATGTCTGCCTGTTCATCCGCGTCCAGCTCGTTGAGTTTCTCCAGAAGCGTTAATGTCTG
GCTTCTGATAAAGCGGGCCATGTTAAGGGCGGTTTTTTCCTGTTTGGTCACTGATGCCTCCGTGTAAGGG
GGATTTCTGTTCATGGGGGTAATGATACCGATGAAACGAGAGAGGATGCTCACGATACGGGTTACTGATG
ATGAACATGCCCGGTTACTGGAACGTTGTGAGGGTAAACAACTGGCGGTATGGATGCGGCGGGACCAGAG
AAAAATCACTCAGGGTCAATGCCAGCGCTTCGTTAATACAGATGTAGGTGTTCCACAGGGTAGCCAGCAG
CATCCTGCGATGCAGATCCGGAACATAATGGTGCAGGGCGCTGACTTCCGCGTTTCCAGACTTTACGAAA
CACGGAAACCGAAGACCATTCATGTTGTTGCTCAGGTCGCAGACGTTTTGCAGCAGCAGTCGCTTCACGT
TCGCTCGCGTATCGGTGATTCATTCTGCTAACCAGTAAGGCAACCCCGCCAGCCTAGCCGGGTCCTCAAC
GACAGGAGCACGATCATGCGCACCCGTGGGGCCGCCATGCCGGCGATAATGGCCTGCTTCTCGCCGAAAC
GTTTGGTGGCGGGACCAGTGACGAAGGCTTGAGCGAGGGCGTGCAAGATTCCGAATACCGCAAGCGACAG
GCCGATCATCGTCGCGCTCCAGCGAAAGCGGTCCTCGCCGAAAATGACCCAGAGCGCTGCCGGCACCTGT
CCTACGAGTTGCATGATAAAGAAGACAGTCATAAGTGCGGCGACGATAGTCATGCCCCGCGCCCACCGGA
AGGAGCTGACTGGGTTGAAGGCTCTCAAGGGCATCGGTCGAGATCCCGGTGCCTAATGAGTGAGCTAACT
TACATTAATTGCGTTGCGCTCACTGCCCGCTTTCCAGTCGGGAAACCTGTCGTGCCAGCTGCATTAATGA
ATCGGCCAACGCGCGGGGAGAGGCGGTTTGCGTATTGGGCGCCAGGGTGGTTTTTCTTTTCACCAGTGAG
ACGGGCAACAGCTGATTGCCCTTCACCGCCTGGCCCTGAGAGAGTTGCAGCAAGCGGTCCACGCTGGTTT
GCCCCAGCAGGCGAAAATCCTGTTTGATGGTGGTTAACGGCGGGATATAACATGAGCTGTCTTCGGTATC
GTCGTATCCCACTACCGAGATGTCCGCACCAACGCGCAGCCCGGACTCGGTAATGGCGCGCATTGCGCCC
AGCGCCATCTGATCGTTGGCAACCAGCATCGCAGTGGGAACGATGCCCTCATTCAGCATTTGCATGGTTT
GTTGAAAACCGGACATGGCACTCCAGTCGCCTTCCCGTTCCGCTATCGGCTGAATTTGATTGCGAGTGAG
ATATTTATGCCAGCCAGCCAGACGCAGACGCGCCGAGACAGAACTTAATGGGCCCGCTAACAGCGCGATT
TGCTGGTGACCCAATGCGACCAGATGCTCCACGCCCAGTCGCGTACCGTCTTCATGGGAGAAAATAATAC
TGTTGATGGGTGTCTGGTCAGAGACATCAAGAAATAACGCCGGAACATTAGTGCAGGCAGCTTCCACAGC
AATGGCATCCTGGTCATCCAGCGGATAGTTAATGATCAGCCCACTGACGCGTTGCGCGAGAAGATTGTGC
ACCGCCGCTTTACAGGCTTCGACGCCGCTTCGTTCTACCATCGACACCACCACGCTGGCACCCAGTTGAT
CGGCGCGAGATTTAATCGCCGCGACAATTTGCGACGGCGCGTGCAGGGCCAGACTGGAGGTGGCAACGCC
AATCAGCAACGACTGTTTGCCCGCCAGTTGTTGTGCCACGCGGTTGGGAATGTAATTCAGCTCCGCCATC
GCCGCTTCCACTTTTTCCCGCGTTTTCGCAGAAACGTGGCTGGCCTGGTTCACCACGCGGGAAACGGTCT
GATAAGAGACACCGGCATACTCTGCGACATCGTATAACGTTACTGGTTTCACATTCACCACCCTGAATTG
ACTCTCTTCCGGGCGCTATCATGCCATACCGCGAAAGGTTTTGCGCCATTCGATGGTGTCCGGGATCTCG
ACGCTCTCCCTTATGCGACTCCTGCATTAGGAAGCAGCCCAGTAGTAGGTTGAGGCCGTTGAGCACCGCC
GCCGCAAGGAATGGTGCATGCAAGGAGATGGCGCCCAACAGTCCCCCGGCCACGGGGCCTGCCACCATAC
CCACGCCGAAACAAGCGCTCATGAGCCCGAAGTGGCGAGCCCGATCTTCCCCATCGGTGATGTCGGCGAT
ATAGGCGCCAGCAACCGCACCTGTGGCGCCGGTGATGCCGGCCACGATGCGTCCGGCGTAGAGGATCGAG
ATCGATCTCGATCCCGCGAAATTAATACGACTCACTATAGGGGAATTGTGAGCGGATAACAATTCCCCTC
TAGAATAATTTTGTTTAACTTTAAGAAGGAGATATACCATGGGTTTAGAAACCGTACCGGCAGGTAAAGC
ATTGCCAGATGATATTTATGTTGTGATTGAAATTCCTGCTAATTCAGATCCAATTAAATATGAAGTGGAT
AAAGAAAGTGGCGCGTTGTTTGTTGACCGTTTTATGGCGACAGCGATGTTCTATCCAGCGAACTATGGTT
ATGTGAATAACACATTGTCTTTAGATGGTGACCCCGTTGATGTATTAGTCCCGACACCATACCCATTACA
ACCGGGCTCAGTGATTCGTTGCCGTCCAGTTGGGGTATTAAAAATGACAGATGAAGCTGGAAGTGATGCG
AAAGTGGTGGCAGTACCACACAGCAAATTAACCAAAGAATACGATCATATTAAAGATGTGAATGATTTAC
CGGCATTATTAAAAGCACAAATCCAACACTTCTTCGAAAGCTACAAAGCATTAGAAGCGGGTAAATGGGT
GAAAGTAGATGGTTGGGAAGGTGTTGATGCCGCCCGTCAAGAAATTTTAGATTCATTTGAACGTGCAAAA
AAAGGATCCACGGTCTCCGGTGTGGGCGTTCCGGGCGTTGGCGTCCCGGGTGTGGGCGTTCCGGGCGTTG
GCGTCCCGGGTGTGGGCGTTCCGGGCGTTGGCGTCCCGGGTGTGGGCGTTCCGGGCGTTGGCGTCCCGGG
TGTGGGCGTTCCGGGCGTTGGCGTCCCGGGTGTGGGCGTTCCGGGCGTTGGCGTCCCGGGTGTTCCCGGG
TGTGGGCGTTCCGGGCGTTGGCGTCCCGGGTGTGGGCGTTCCGGGCGTTGGCGTCCCGGGTGTGGGCGTT
CCGGGCGTTGGCGTCCCGGGTGTGGGCGTTCCGGGCGTTGGCGTCCCGGGTGTGGGCGTTCCGGGCGTTG
GCGTCCCGGGGGTGGGCGTTCCGGGCGTTGGCGTCCCGGGTGTGGGCGTTCCGGGCGTTGGCGTCCCGGG
TGTGGGCGTTCCGGGCGTTGGCGTCCCGGGTGTGGGCGTTCCGGGCGTTGGCGTCCCGGGTGTGGGCGTT
CCGGGCGTTGGCGTCCCGGGTGTTGCGCAGGTGAGCAGCAGATCCTAAGTCGAGCACCACCACCACCACC
ACTGAGATCCGGCTGCTAACAAAGCCCGAAAGGAAGCTGAGTTGGCTGCTGCCACCGCTGAGCAATAACT
AGCATAACCCCTTGGGGCCTCTAAACGGGTCTTGAGGGGTTTTTTGCTGAAAGGAGGAACTATATCCGGA
T
